>Addgene plasmid #148527 | pAc5.1B-lambdaN-HA-DmRoquin_1-500_AD | depositor full sequence | sequence record 290975 | Full Sequence
CTTCAAGGAATTAATTCTATATTCTAAAAACACAAATGATACTTCTAAAAAAAATCATGAATGGCATCAA
CTCTGAATCAAATCTTTGCAGATGCACCTACTTCTCATTTCCACTGTCACATCATTTTTCCAGATCTCGC
TGCCTGTTATGTGGCCCACAAACCAAGACACGTTTTATGGCCATTAAAGCTGGCTGATCGTCGCCAAACA
CCAAATACATATCAATATGTACATTCGAGAAAGAAGCGATCAAAGAAGCGTCTTCGGGCGAGTAGGAGAA
TGCGGAGGAGAAGGAGAACGAGCTGATCTAGTATCTCTCCACAATCCAATGCCAACTGACCAACTGGCCA
TATTCGGAGCAATTTGAAGCCAATTTCCATCGCCTGGCGATCGCTCCATTCTTGGCTATATGTTTTTCAC
CGTTCCCGGGGCCATTTTCAAAGACTCGTCGGTAAGATAAGATTGTGTCACTCGCTGTCTCTCTTCATTT
GTCGAAGAATGCTGAGGAATTTCGCGATGACGTCGGCGAGTATTTTGAAGAATGAGAATAATTTGTATTT
ATACGAAAATCAGTTAGTGGAATTTTCTACAAAAACATGTTATCTATAGATAATTTTGTTGCAAAATATG
TTGACTATGACAAAGATTGTATGTATATACCTTTAATGTATTCTCATTTTCTTATGTATTTATAATGGCA
ATGATGATACTGATGATATTTTAAGATGATGCCAGACCACAGGCTGATTTCTGCGTCTTTTGCCGAACGC
AGTGCATGTGCGGTTGTTGTTTTTTGGAATAGTTTCAATTTTCGGACTGTCCGCTTTGATTTCAGTTTCT
TGGCTTATTCAAAAAGCAAAGTAAAGCCAAAAAAGCGAGATGGCAATACCAAATGCGGCAAAACGGTAGT
GGAAGGAAAGGGGTGCGGGGCAGCGGAAGGAAGGGTGGGGCGGGGCGTGGCGGGGTCTGTGGCTGGGCGC
GACGTCACCGACGTTGGAGCCACTCCTTTGACCATGTGTGCGTGTGTGTATTATTCGTGTCTCGCCACTC
GCCGGTTGTTTTTTTCTTTTTATCTCGCTCTCTCTAGCGCCATCTCGTACGCATGCTCAACGCACCGCAT
GTTGCCGTGTCCTTTATGCGTCATTTTGGCTCGAAATAGGCAATTATTTAAACAAAGATTAGTCAACGAA
AACGCTAAAATAAATAAGTCTACAATATGGTTACTTATTGCCATGTGTGTGCAGCCAACGATAGCAACAA
AAGCAACAACACAGTGGCTTTCCCTCTTTCACTTTTTGTTTGCAAGCGCGTGCGAGCAAGACGGCACGAC
CGGCAAACGCAATTACGCTGACAAAGAGCAGACGAAGTTTTGGCCGAAAAACATCAAGGCGCCTGATACG
AATGCATTTGCAATAACAATTGCGATATTTAATATTGTTTATGAAGCTGTTTGACTTCAAAACACACAAA
AAAAAAAATAAAACAAATTATTTGAAAGAGAATTAGGAATCGGACAGCTTATCGTTACGGGCTAACAGCA
CACCGAGACGAAATAGCTTACCTGACGTCACAGCCTCTGGAAGAACTGCCGCCAAGCAGAGAGAGAGAGA
AAAAGAGGGAGAGCAGCTTAGACCGCATGTGCTTGTGTGTGAGGCGTCTCTCTCTTCGTCTCCTGTTTGC
GCAAACGCATAGACTGCACTGAGAAAATCGATTACCTATTTTTTATGAATGAATATTTGCACTATTACTA
TTCAAAACTATTAAGATAGCAATCACATTCAATAGCCAAATACTATACCACCTGAGCGATGCAACGAAAT
GATCAATTTGAGCAAAAATGCTGCATATTTAGGACGGCATCATTATAGAAATGCTTCTTGCTGTGTACTT
TTCTCTCGTCTGGCAGCTGTTTCGCCGTTATTGTTAAAACCGGCTTAAGTTAGGTGTGTTTTCTACGACT
AGTGATGCCCCTACTAGAAGATGTGTGTTGCACAAATGTCCCTGAATAACCAATTTGAAGTGCAGATAGC
AGTAAACGTAAGCTAATATGAATATTATTTAACTGTAATGTTTTAATATCGCTGGACATTACTAATAAAC
CCACTATAAACACATGTACATATGTATGTTTTGGCATACAATGAGTAGTTGGGGAAAAAATGTGTAAAAG
CACCGTGACCATCACAGCATAAAGATAACCAGCTGAAGTATCGAATATGAGTAACCCCCAAATTGAATCA
CATGCCGCAACTGATAGGACCCATGGAAGTACACTCTTCATGGCGATATACAAGACACACACAAGCACGA
ACACCCAGTTGCGGAGGAAATTCTCCGTAAATGAAAACCCAATCGGCGAACAATTCATACCCATATATGG
TAAAAGTTTTGAACGCGACTTGAGAGCGGAGAGCATTGCGGCTGATAAGGTTTTAGCGCTAAGCGGGCTT
TATAAAACGGGCTGCGGGACCAGTTTTCATATCACTACCGTTTGAGTTCTTGTGCTGTGTGGATACTCCT
CCCGACACAAAGCCGCTCCATCAGCCAGCAGTCGTCTAATCCAGAGACCCCGGATCGGGGTACCAACATG
GACGCACAAACACGACGACGTGAGCGTCGCGCTGAGAAACAAGCTCAATGGAAAGCTGCAAACGGTGGAT
CTCCTCCACATATGGCTTACCCATACGATGTTCCAGATTACGCTCCTCCAAGCTTGATGCCGATTCAGGC
TCCCTCATGGACAGATTTTCTGAACTGTCCCATCTGCTGCAATGAATTCGCGGCCAGCCAGCGATGTCCG
GTCAGTCTGGGCTGCGGGCACACCATCTGCAAGCTATGCCTGACGACCCTCTACAACCGGCAGTGTCCCT
TCGATCAGACCGTGATTGTCAGTGACATCGACAATTTGCCCATCAACCATGCCTTGCTCCAGTTGGTCAA
GGACTCGGAGCTCCTCGAGCTGGCACCACCACCGCCCAGTGTGCAGAAGCTGGAGCCGGAGCACCTTAAG
TGTTACCAACTGGGTCAGCGGTGCATCGAGGAGCTGGCTTTGCACTTGAAGTCCTTCCTCAACCTGAACG
GAAATGGCAATCTTCTAACTCGACCCATGTTACGGAAACTGGTTACTCTGGTCAACTGCCAGCTGATGGA
GGAGGAGGGACGGGTGAGAGCGCTTCGAGCAGCCAGATCCCTAGGCGAACGCACAGTCACCGAGCTGATC
CTGCAGCACCAAAATCCCCAGCAGTTGAGCTCAAATCTGTGGGCTGCAGTGCGGACAAGAGGATGCCAGT
TCCTTGGACCCGCCATGCAGGAGGAGGTGCTCAAACTGGTGCTGCTGGCCTTGGAGGAGGGATCAGCGCT
TTCGCGCAAAGTGCTGGTCATGTTCGTCGTGCAGCGACTAGAGCCGAAGTTTCCCCAGGCCTCCAAGACG
AGTATCGGACATGTGGTACAGCTGCTCTACCGCGCCAGCTGCTTCAAGGTGTCCAAGCGGGAGGCGGACT
CGTCGTTGATGCAGCTCAAAGAGGAATTCCGTACGTATGACGCCCTACGCCGGGAGCACGATGCCCAAAT
CGTTCAGATAGCCACCGAGGCGGGTCTGCGAATTGCACCGGAACAATGGTCTTCCCTATTGTATGGCGAC
GTGATGCATAAAAGCCACATGCAGAGCATCATCGATAAGCTGCAGACGCCAAGCTCCTTTGCGCAATCAG
TCCAGGAATTGGTCATCGCCTTGCAGCGGACCAGCGATCCTGCGAAGCTATCCAGTTTGCATCATCATCT
GAAGTACCTGGCCAATATTGATCCCTGTGCGGAGGTTGCCCCGTGGTCGGTTTTGGCTGAGGCCTTGGAT
GCAGTGCGGCATTCGGTCGTTGGACTGGTGAACTTCCTTCAGCACCACGGAGTGCGCAAGGCGCAGGACG
GCATCAGTGGCGGTGGCAGTGGTGGGACGACCAATAGCAATCCGAAGTACAAGATCAGCTTATGCAGGGA
CTTGAATGTGCGGCGGGTGTGTCCCCGAGGTTCTAGCTGTACCTTTGCCCATTCCCAGGAGGAGGTAGAA
CGCTATCGTGCACGGAATCGAGGAAAACATATGAAGACACCGTTGGCGCTGCAGGGACCTCCAGCGGTAG
GCGTAGGAGCCATAAAGAAACCACTAGGCGAGCAGGAGGGACCGCCTCTAGGTAACATGCCACCCATGTT
ACCTATGTCGCCTATGTAGGCGGCCGCTCGAGTCTAGAGGGCCCGCGGTTCGAAGGTAAGCCTATCCCTA
ACCCTCTCCTCGGTCTCGATTCTACGCGTACCGGTCATCATCACCATCACCATTGAGTTTAAACCCGCTG
ATCAGCCTCGACTGTGCCTTCTAAGGCCTGAGCTCGCTGATCAGCCTCGATCGAGGATCCAGACATGATA
AGATACATTGATGAGTTTGGACAAACCACAACTAGAATGCAGTGAAAAAAATGCTTTATTTGTGAAATTT
GTGATGCTATTGCTTTATTTGTAACCATTATAAGCTGCAATAAACAAGTTAACAACAACAATTGCATTCA
TTTTATGTTTCAGGTTCAGGGGGAGGTGTGGGAGGTTTTTTAAAGCAAGTAAAACCTCTACAAATGTGGT
ATGGCTGATTATGATCAGTCGACCGATGCCCTTGAGAGCCTTCAACCCAGTCAGCTCCTTCCGGTGGGCG
CGGGGCATGACTATCGTCGCCGCACTTATGACTGTCTTCTTTATCATGCAACTCGTAGGACAGGTGCCGG
CAGCGCTCTGGGTCATTTTCGGCGAGGACCGCTTTCGCTGGAGCGCGACGATGATCGGCCTGTCGCTTGC
GGTATTCGGAATCTTGCACGCCCTCGCTCAAGCCTTCGTCACTGGTCCCGCCACCAAACGTTTCGGCGAG
AAGCAGGCCATTATCGCCGGCATGGCGGCCGACGCGCTGGGCTACGTCTTGCTGGCGTTCGCGACGCGAG
GCTGGATGGCCTTCCCCATTATGATTCTTCTCGCTTCCGGCGGCATCGGGATGCCCGCGTTGCAGGCCAT
GCTGTCCAGGCAGGTAGATGACGACCATCAGGGACAGCTTCAAGGATCGCTCGCGGCTCTTACCAGCCAG
CAAAAGGCCAGGAACCGTAAAAAGGCCGCGTTGCTGGCGTTTTTCCATAGGCTCCGCCCCCCTGACGAGC
ATCACAAAAATCGACGCTCAAGTCAGAGGTGGCGAAACCCGACAGGACTATAAAGATACCAGGCGTTTCC
CCCTGGAAGCTCCCTCGTGCGCTCTCCTGTTCCGACCCTGCCGCTTACCGGATACCTGTCCGCCTTTCTC
CCTTCGGGAAGCGTGGCGCTTTCTCAATGCTCACGCTGTAGGTATCTCAGTTCGGTGTAGGTCGTTCGCT
CCAAGCTGGGCTGTGTGCACGAACCCCCCGTTCAGCCCGACCGCTGCGCCTTATCCGGTAACTATCGTCT
TGAGTCCAACCCGGTAAGACACGACTTATCGCCACTGGCAGCAGCCACTGGTAACAGGATTAGCAGAGCG
AGGTATGTAGGCGGTGCTACAGAGTTCTTGAAGTGGTGGCCTAACTACGGCTACACTAGAAGGACAGTAT
TTGGTATCTGCGCTCTGCTGAAGCCAGTTACCTTCGGAAAAAGAGTTGGTAGCTCTTGATCCGGCAAACA
AACCACCGCTGGTAGCGGTGGTTTTTTTGTTTGCAAGCAGCAGATTACGCGCAGAAAAAAAGGATCTCAA
GAAGATCCTTTGATCTTTTCTACGGGGTCTGACGCTCAGTGGAACGAAAACTCACGTTAAGGGATTTTGG
TCATGAGATTATCAAAAAGGATCTTCACCTAGATCCTTTTAAATTAAAAATGAAGTTTTAAATCAATCTA
AAGTATATATGAGTAAACTTGGTCTGACAGTTACCAATGCTTAATCAGTGAGGCACCTATCTCAGCGATC
TGTCTATTTCGTTCATCCATAGTTGCCTGACTCCCCGTCGTGTAGATAACTACGATACGGGAGGGCTTAC
CATCTGGCCCCAGTGCTGCAATGATACCGCGAGACCCACGCTCACCGGCTCCAGATTTATCAGCAATAAA
CCAGCCAGCCGGAAGGGCCGAGCGCAGAAGTGGTCCTGCAACTTTATCCGCCTCCATCCAGTCTATTAAT
TGTTGCCGGGAAGCTAGAGTAAGTAGTTCGCCAGTTAATAGTTTGCGCAACGTTGTTGCCATTGCTGCAG
GCATCGTGGTGTCACGCTCGTCGTTTGGTATGGCTTCATTCAGCTCCGGTTCCCAACGATCAAGGCGAGT
TACATGATCCCCCATGTTGTGCAAAAAAGCGGTTAGCTCCTTCGGTCCTCCGATCGTTGTCAGAAGTAAG
TTGGCCGCAGTGTTATCACTCATGGTTATGGCAGCACTGCATAATTCTCTTACTGTCATGCCATCCGTAA
GATGCTTTTCTGTGACTGGTGAGTACTCAACCAAGTCATTCTGAGAATAGTGTATGCGGCGACCGAGTTG
CTCTTGCCCGGCGTCAACACGGGATAATACCGCGCCACATAGCAGAACTTTAAAAGTGCTCATCATTGGA
AAACGTTCTTCGGGGCGAAAACTCTCAAGGATCTTACCGCTGTTGAGATCCAGTTCGATGTAACCCACTC
GTGCACCCAACTGATCTTCAGCATCTTTTACTTTCACCAGCGTTTCTGGGTGAGCAAAAACAGGAAGGCA
AAATGCCGCAAAAAAGGGAATAAGGGCGACACGGAAATGTTGAATACTCATACTCTTCCTTTTTCAATAT
TATTGAAGCATTTATCAGGGTTATTGTCTCATGAGCGGATACATATTTGAATGTATTTAGAAAAATAAAC
AAATAGGGGTTCCGCGCACATTTCCCCGAAAAGTGCCACCTGACGTCTAAGAAACCATTATTATCATGAC
ATTAACCTATAAAAATAGGCGTATCACGAGGCCCTTTCGT
Features (pLannotate 1.2.2; 11 found; start..end, strand, type, name):
     56..2568    +  promoter       Ac5 promoter: Drosophila melanogaster actin 5C promoter
   2588..2653    +  CDS            N (fragment): REGN_LAMBD - Experimental evidence at protein level: Swiss-Prot protein existence level 1. Plays a role as a transcriptional antitermination factor that allows the virus to initiate its lytic phase. Activates expression of the delayed viral early genes by modifying host RNA polymerase (RNAP) into a form that is resistant to termination signals. This antitermination function requires the host NusA protein which serves to stabilize the interaction between antitermination protein N and host RNA polymerase. From Escherichia phage lambda (Bacteriophage lambda).
   2678..2704    +  CDS            3xHA (fragment): three tandem HA epitope tags
   2717..4204    +  CDS            Rc3h1 (fragment): RC3H1_MOUSE - Also known as Gm551, Kiaa2025. Experimental evidence at protein level: Swiss-Prot protein existence level 1. Post-transcriptional repressor of mRNAs containing a conserved stem loop motif, called constitutive decay element (CDE), which is often located in the 3'-UTR, as in HMGXB3, ICOS, IER3, NFKBID, NFKBIZ, PPP1R10, TNF, TNFRSF4 and in many more mRNAs (PubMed:23663784, PubMed:25026077, PubMed:18172933). Cleaves translationally inactive mRNAs harboring a stem-loop (SL), often located in their 3'-UTRs, during the early phase of inflammation in a helicase UPF1-independent manner (P
   4255..4296    +  CDS            V5 tag: epitope tag from simian virus 5
   4396..4530    -  polyA_signal   SV40 poly(A) signal: SV40 polyadenylation signal
   4553..4637    -  CDS            large T antigen (fragment): large T antigen from SV40 (simian virus 40)
   4638..5108    +  CDS            TcR (fragment): tetracycline efflux protein; tet; confers resistance to tetracycline
   5152..5740    -  rep_origin     ori: high-copy-number ColE1/pMB1/pBR322/pUC origin of replication
   5911..6771    -  CDS            AmpR: β-lactamase; bla; confers resistance to ampicillin, carbenicillin, and related antibiotics
   6772..6876    -  promoter       AmpR promoter: bla
