[The description below was written by a language model from this plasmid's Addgene catalogue record and pLannotate feature annotations shown in this document.]
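Description:
pAc5.1B-lambdaN-HA-DmRoquin_1-500_AD is a 6,970 nt insect-cell expression plasmid. The catalogue lists its backbone as unknown, but the name and feature set point to a pAc5.1-type vector. Expression is driven by the constitutive Drosophila melanogaster actin 5C (Ac5) promoter, and an SV40 polyadenylation signal lies downstream of the coding region. In bacteria the plasmid replicates from a ColE1/pUC-type origin and is selected with ampicillin through a β-lactamase gene under its own promoter. The feature annotation calls the origin high-copy, whereas the catalogue entry records the plasmid as low copy. Short fragments annotated as tetracycline-resistance and SV40 large T antigen sequences appear to be non-functional backbone remnants. No marker for selection in insect cells is annotated.

The open reading frame begins with a short fragment of the bacteriophage lambda N protein, the peptide that binds BoxB RNA hairpins. This is followed by an HA epitope (annotated as a fragment of a 3xHA tag) and then residues 1–500 of Drosophila Roquin (roq, CG16807), taken from isoform C. The annotation tool labelled this insert by homology to mouse Rc3h1, the mammalian Roquin orthologue, but the record gives the species as fly. A backbone-derived V5 tag lies downstream of the insert, and the record does not say whether it is translated in frame. The meaning of the "AD" suffix in the name is also not explained.

The lambdaN fusion suits tethering assays, in which the protein is artificially recruited to a BoxB-containing reporter mRNA in Drosophila cells so that its effect on mRNA stability or translation can be measured. This fits the associated study of how Roquin recruits the CCR4-NOT deadenylase complex to its target mRNAs, although the stated purpose is simply insect expression of the fragment.
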