Addgene plasmid #148527: pAc5.1B-lambdaN-HA-DmRoquin_1-500_AD
Purpose: Insect Expression of DmRoquin_1-500
Depositing lab: Elisa Izaurralde. Depositing organization: Max Planck Institute for Developmental Biology. Publication: A CAF40-binding motif facilitates recruitment of the CCR4-NOT complex to mRNAs targeted by Drosophila Roquin. Sgromo A, Raisch T, Bawankar P, Bhandari D, Chen Y, Kuzuoglu-Ozturk D, Weichenrieder O, Izaurralde E. Nat Commun. 2017 Feb 6;8:14307. doi: 10.1038/ncomms14307. PubMed 28165457.
Backbone
  Vector backbone: Unknown
  Vector type: Insect Expression
Growth in bacteria
  Bacterial resistance: Ampicillin, 100 μg/mL
  Growth temperature: 37°C
  Growth strain: DH5alpha
  Copy number: Low Copy
Gene/Insert
  Gene/Insert name: DmRoquin_1-500
  Species: D. melanogaster (fly)
  Entrez Gene: roq (a.k.a. CG16807, Dmel\CG16807, NEST:bs21b12)
  Cloning method: Unknown
Terms and licenses: Academic/Nonprofit Terms; Industry Terms: Not Available to Industry
Depositor comments: ORF extracted from isoform C NCBI:NM_001275011.1 Plasmids from this collection were made available to the research community and donated after the lab closed. Please note that the sequence provided by the depositing laboratory may be theoretical/predicted or based on Sanger sequencing results. There may be discrepancies between sequencing results obtained by Addgene and the depositor sequence. If an Addgene verified sequence is not available, please contact before placing your order to request that our lab fully sequence the plasmid.
How to cite: pAc5.1B-lambdaN-HA-DmRoquin_1-500_AD was a gift from Elisa Izaurralde (Addgene plasmid # 148527 ; http://n2t.net/addgene:148527 ; RRID:Addgene_148527)
